>Addgene plasmid #228020 | pFa6-TID-FRB-3HA-KanMX6 | addgene full sequence | sequence record 454145 | Addgene NGS Result
ACGCGGCCGCCAGCTGAAGCTTCGTACGCTGCAGGTCGACGGATCCCCGGGTTAATTAACGCAAGAGATC
CGCCTGTGGCCACGATGAAAGATAACACGGTTCCCTTAAAATTGATAGCCCTTCTTGCCAATGGTGAGTT
TCATTCCGGGGAACAACTTGGCGAAACTCTGGGAATGAGCAGGGCAGCGATTAACAAGCATATCCAAACC
TTGAGAGACTGGGGAGTAGATGTGTTCACCGTGCCTGGTAAAGGTTATTCTTTGCCGGAACCTATCCCTC
TATTAAATGCGAAACAGATACTAGGACAACTGGACGGTGGTAGTGTTGCCGTATTGCCGGTTGTTGACTC
AACCAATCAATACTTGCTGGACAGAATTGGCGAACTTAAAAGCGGTGATGCGTGTATTGCAGAATATCAG
CAAGCAGGGAGAGGCTCAAGAGGTAGGAAATGGTTTTCACCTTTTGGCGCCAATCTTTACTTAAGTATGT
TCTGGCGTTTGAAGAGAGGGCCCGCGGCTATTGGTTTAGGTCCCGTTATCGGGATAGTTATGGCTGAAGC
GCTACGTAAACTTGGGGCCGACAAGGTCAGAGTGAAGTGGCCTAATGATCTATACTTGCAAGATAGAAAG
CTAGCGGGTATCCTGGTGGAGCTAGCGGGAATCACAGGGGACGCTGCCCAAATAGTAATCGGTGCTGGTA
TAAATGTCGCAATGCGTAGAGTCGAGGAATCAGTGGTGAACCAGGGCTGGATCACGTTGCAAGAGGCGGG
CATAAACCTGGACCGTAACACCCTTGCAGCGACCCTAATAAGAGAACTACGTGCTGCATTGGAGCTTTTT
GAGCAGGAGGGCCTGGCTCCGTACCTACCCAGGTGGGAGAAATTAGACAATTTCATAAACCGTCCAGTCA
AACTAATAATTGGAGATAAGGAGATTTTCGGTATTTCTCGTGGGATAGACAAGCAGGGAGCGTTGTTATT
AGAACAGGATGGTGTCATTAAACCTTGGATGGGCGGTGAAATTAGTCTTCGTAGTGCCGAAAAGGCTAGC
GGTTCTGGTGGTGCTAGCATCCTCTGGCATGAGATGTGGCATGAAGGCCTGGAAGAGGCATCTCGTTTGT
ACTTTGGGGAAAGGAACGTGAAAGGCATGTTTGAGGTGCTGGAGCCCTTGCATGCTATGATGGAACGGGG
CCCCCAGACTCTGAAGGAAACATCCTTTAATCAGGCCTATGGTCGAGATTTAATGGAGGCCCAAGAGTGG
TGCAGGAAGTACATGAAATCAGGGAATGTCAAGGACCTCCTCCAAGCCTGGGACCTCTATTATCATGTGT
TCCGACGAATCTCAAAGCTCGAGTACCCATACGATGTTCCTGACTATGCGGGCTATCCGTATGACGTCCC
GGACTATGCAGGATCTTATCCATATGACGTTCCAGATTACGCTGCTTGAGGCGCGCCACTTCTAAATAAG
CGAATTTCTTATGATTTATGATTTTTATTATTAAATAAGTTATAAAAAAAATAAGTGTATACAAATTTTA
AAGTGACTCTTAGGTTTTAAAACGAAAATTCTTATTCTTGAGTAACTCTTTCCTGTAGGTCAGGTTGCTT
TCTCAGGTATAGTATGAGGTCGCTCTTATTGACCACACCTCTACCGGCAGATCCGCTAGGGATAACAGGG
TAATATAGATCTGTTTAGCTTGCCTCGTCCCCGCCGGGTCACCCGGCCAGCGACATGGAGGCCCAGAATA
CCCTCCTTGACAGTCTTGACGTGCGCAGCTCAGGGGCATGATGTGACTGTCGCCCGTACATTTAGCCCAT
ACATCCCCATGTATAATCATTTGCATCCATACATTTTGATGGCCGCACGGCGCGAAGCAAAAATTACGGC
TCCTCGCTGCAGACCTGCGAGCAGGGAAACGCTCCCCTCACAGACGCGTTGAATTGTCCCCACGCCGCGC
CCCTGTAGAGAAATATAAAAGGTTAGGATTTGCCACTGAGGTTCTTCTTTCATATACTTCCTTTTAAAAT
CTTGCTAGGATACAGTTCTCACATCACATCCGAACATAAACAACCATGGGTAAGGAAAAGACTCACGTTT
CGAGGCCGCGATTAAATTCCAACATGGATGCTGATTTATATGGGTATAAATGGGCTCGCGATAATGTCGG
GCAATCAGGTGCGACAATCTATCGATTGTATGGGAAGCCCGATGCGCCAGAGTTGTTTCTGAAACATGGC
AAAGGTAGCGTTGCCAATGATGTTACAGATGAGATGGTCAGACTAAACTGGCTGACGGAATTTATGCCTC
TTCCGACCATCAAGCATTTTATCCGTACTCCTGATGATGCATGGTTACTCACCACTGCGATCCCCGGCAA
AACAGCATTCCAGGTATTAGAAGAATATCCTGATTCAGGTGAAAATATTGTTGATGCGCTGGCAGTGTTC
CTGCGCCGGTTGCATTCGATTCCTGTTTGTAATTGTCCTTTTAACAGCGATCGCGTATTTCGTCTCGCTC
AGGCGCAATCACGAATGAATAACGGTTTGGTTGATGCGAGTGATTTTGATGACGAGCGTAATGGCTGGCC
TGTTGAACAAGTCTGGAAAGAAATGCATAAGCTTTTGCCATTCTCACCGGATTCAGTCGTCACTCATGGT
GATTTCTCACTTGATAACCTTATTTTTGACGAGGGGAAATTAATAGGTTGTATTGATGTTGGACGAGTCG
GAATCGCAGACCGATACCAGGATCTTGCCATCCTATGGAACTGCCTCGGTGAGTTTTCTCCTTCATTACA
GAAACGGCTTTTTCAAAAATATGGTATTGATAATCCTGATATGAATAAATTGCAGTTTCATTTGATGCTC
GATGAGTTTTTCTAATCAGTACTGACAATAAAAAGATTCTTGTTTTCAAGAACTTGTCATTTGTATAGTT
TTTTTATATTGTAGTTGTTCTATTTTAATCAAATGTTAGCGTGATTTATATTTTTTTTCGCCTCGACATC
ATCTGCCCAGATGCGAAGTTAAGTGCGCAGAAAGTAATATCATGCGTCAATCGTATGTGAATGCTGGTCG
CTATACTGCTGTCGATTCGATACTAACGCCGCCATCCAGTTTAAACGAGCTCGAATTCATCGATGATATC
AGATCCACTAGTGGCCTATGCGGCCGCGGATCTGCCGGTCTCCCTATAGTGAGTCGTATTAATTTCGATA
AGCCAGGTTAACCTGCATTAATGAATCGGCCAACGCGCGGGGAGAGGCGGTTTGCGTATTGGGCGCTCTT
CCGCTTCCTCGCTCACTGACTCGCTGCGCTCGGTCGTTCGGCTGCGGCGAGCGGTATCAGCTCACTCAAA
GGCGGTAATACGGTTATCCACAGAATCAGGGGATAACGCAGGAAAGAACATGTGAGCAAAAGGCCAGCAA
AAGGCCAGGAACCGTAAAAAGGCCGCGTTGCTGGCGTTTTTCCATAGGCTCCGCCCCCCTGACGAGCATC
ACAAAAATCGACGCTCAAGTCAGAGGTGGCGAAACCCGACAGGACTATAAAGATACCAGGCGTTTCCCCC
TGGAAGCTCCCTCGTGCGCTCTCCTGTTCCGACCCTGCCGCTTACCGGATACCTGTCCGCCTTTCTCCCT
TCGGGAAGCGTGGCGCTTTCTCATAGCTCACGCTGTAGGTATCTCAGTTCGGTGTAGGTCGTTCGCTCCA
AGCTGGGCTGTGTGCACGAACCCCCCGTTCAGCCCGACCGCTGCGCCTTATCCGGTAACTATCGTCTTGA
GTCCAACCCGGTAAGACACGACTTATCGCCACTGGCAGCAGCCACTGGTAACAGGATTAGCAGAGCGAGG
TATGTAGGCGGTGCTACAGAGTTCTTGAAGTGGTGGCCTAACTACGGCTACACTAGAAGAACAGTATTTG
GTATCTGCGCTCTGCTGAAGCCAGTTACCTTCGGAAAAAGAGTTGGTAGCTCTTGATCCGGCAAACAAAC
CACCGCTGGTAGCGGTGGTTTTTTTGTTTGCAAGCAGCAGATTACGCGCAGAAAAAAAGGATCTCAAGAA
GATCCTTTGATCTTTTCTACGGGGTCTGACGCTCAGTGGAACGAAAACTCACGTTAAGGGATTTTGGTCA
TGAGATTATCAAAAAGGATCTTCACCTAGATCCTTTTAAATTAAAAATGAAGTTTTAAATCAATCTAAAG
TATATATGAGTAAACTTGGTCTGACAGTTACCAATGCTTAATCAGTGAGGCACCTATCTCAGCGATCTGT
CTATTTCGTTCATCCATAGTTGCCTGACTCCCCGTCGTGTAGATAACTACGATACGGGAGGGCTTACCAT
CTGGCCCCAGTGCTGCAATGATACCGCGAGACCCACGCTCACCGGCTCCAGATTTATCAGCAATAAACCA
GCCAGCCGGAAGGGCCGAGCGCAGAAGTGGTCCTGCAACTTTATCCGCCTCCATCCAGTCTATTAATTGT
TGCCGGGAAGCTAGAGTAAGTAGTTCGCCAGTTAATAGTTTGCGCAACGTTGTTGCCATTGCTACAGGCA
TCGTGGTGTCACGCTCGTCGTTTGGTATGGCTTCATTCAGCTCCGGTTCCCAACGATCAAGGCGAGTTAC
ATGATCCCCCATGTTGTGCAAAAAAGCGGTTAGCTCCTTCGGTCCTCCGATCGTTGTCAGAAGTAAGTTG
GCCGCAGTGTTATCACTCATGGTTATGGCAGCACTGCATAATTCTCTTACTGTCATGCCATCCGTAAGAT
GCTTTTCTGTGACTGGTGAGTACTCAACCAAGTCATTCTGAGAATAGTGTATGCGGCGACCGAGTTGCTC
TTGCCCGGCGTCAATACGGGATAATACCGCGCCACATAGCAGAACTTTAAAAGTGCTCATCATTGGAAAA
CGTTCTTCGGGGCGAAAACTCTCAAGGATCTTACCGCTGTTGAGATCCAGTTCGATGTAACCCACTCGTG
CACCCAACTGATCTTCAGCATCTTTTACTTTCACCAGCGTTTCTGGGTGAGCAAAAACAGGAAGGCAAAA
TGCCGCAAAAAAGGGAATAAGGGCGACACGGAAATGTTGAATACTCATACTCTTCCTTTTTCAATATTAT
TGAAGCATTTATCAGGGTTATTGTCTCATGAGCGGATACATATTTGAATGTATTTAGAAAAATAAACAAA
TAGGGGTTCCGCGCACATTTCCCCGAAAAGTGCCACCTGACGTCTAAGAAACCATTATTATCATGACATT
AACCTATAAAAATAGGCGTATCACGAGGCCCTTTCGTCTCGCGCGTTTCGGTGATGACGGTGAAAACCTC
TGACACATGCAGCTCCCGGAGACGGTCACAGCTTGTCTGTAAGCGGATGCCGGGAGCAGACAAGCCCGTC
AGGGCGCGTCAGCGGGTGTTGGCGGGTGTCGGGGCTGGCTTAACTATGCGGCATCAGAGCAGATTGTACT
GAGAGTGCACCATATGGACATATTGTCGTTAGAACGCGGCTACAATTAATACATAACCTTATGTATCATA
CACATACGATTTAGGTGACACTATAGA
Features (pLannotate 1.2.2; 13 found; start..end, strand, type, name):
     85..1044    +  CDS            birA: BIRA_ECOLI - Also known as bioR, dhbB. Experimental evidence at protein level: Swiss-Prot protein existence level 1. Acts both as a biotin--[acetyl-CoA-carboxylase] ligase and a biotin-operon repressor. In the presence of ATP, BirA activates biotin to form the BirA-biotinyl-5'-adenylate (BirA-bio-5'-AMP or holoBirA) complex. HoloBirA can either transfer the biotinyl moiety to the biotin carboxyl carrier protein (BCCP) subunit of acetyl-CoA carboxylase, or bind to the biotin operator site and inhibit transcription of the operon. From Escherichia coli (strain K12).
   1069..1347    +  CDS            FRB*: T2098L mutant of FKBP-rapamycin binding domain of human FRAP binds synthetic ligands such as AP21967
   1354..1443    +  CDS            3xHA: three tandem HA epitope tags
   1470..1657    +  terminator     ADH1 terminator: S. cerevisiae ADH1; transcription terminator for the S. cerevisiae alcohol dehydrogenase 1 (ADH1) gene
   1732..3088    +  gene           kanMX: yeast selectable marker conferring kanamycin resistance (Wach et al., 1994)
   3193..3211    -  promoter       T7 promoter: promoter for bacteriophage T7 RNA polymerase
   3233..3286    -  CDS            lacI (fragment): lac repressor; lacI; The lac repressor binds to the lac operator to inhibit transcription in E. coli. This inhibition can be relieved by adding lactose or isopropyl-β-D-thiogalactopyranoside (IPTG).
   3469..4057    -  rep_origin     ori: high-copy-number ColE1/pMB1/pBR322/pUC origin of replication
   4228..5088    -  CDS            AmpR: β-lactamase; bla; confers resistance to ampicillin, carbenicillin, and related antibiotics
   5089..5193    -  promoter       AmpR promoter: bla
   5288..5323    +  CDS            rop (fragment): Rop protein, which maintains plasmids at low copy number; rop
   5425..5476    +  misc_feature   bom (fragment): basis of mobility region from pBR322
   5539..5557    +  promoter       SP6 promoter: promoter for bacteriophage SP6 RNA polymerase
