[The description below was written by a language model from this plasmid's Addgene catalogue record and pLannotate feature annotations shown in this document.]
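Description:
pFa6-TID-FRB-3HA-KanMX6 is a pFA6-type yeast tagging plasmid built to supply a TurboID-FRB cassette for genomic integration in budding yeast, for BioID proximity labelling. It has no yeast origin of replication or centromere in the annotated features, consistent with use as a source of an integrating module rather than as an episomal expression vector. In E. coli it is maintained at high copy through a ColE1/pUC-type origin and selected with ampicillin via the β-lactamase gene. Short rop, bom and lacI fragments are backbone remnants, and T7 and SP6 promoters flank the cassette region.

The payload is a single open reading frame without an annotated upstream promoter, which suggests that expression is meant to come from the endogenous promoter of whichever gene the cassette is fused to, although the record does not state this explicitly. The frame begins with a sequence annotated as E. coli BirA, the biotin ligase from which TurboID was engineered. This is followed by an FRB domain that the annotation identifies as the T2098L variant of the FKBP-rapamycin binding domain of human FRAP, and then by three tandem HA epitopes for detection. The ADH1 terminator ends the transcript. Immediately downstream lies the kanMX module, which allows integrants to be selected with G418.

The FRB domain could allow ligand-induced dimerisation with an FKBP-fused partner, so that the biotin ligase can be conditionally recruited, but the record does not describe this. The associated work characterises BioID tagging systems in yeast and applies them to the interactome of the Ccr4-Not complex.
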