Addgene plasmid #228020: pFa6-TID-FRB-3HA-KanMX6
Purpose: For TurboID-FRB integration; yeast BioID with KanMX6 marker
Depositing lab: Joseph Reese. Depositing organization: Pennsylvania State University. Publication: Characterization of BioID tagging systems in budding yeast and exploring the interactome of the Ccr4-Not complex. Pfannenstein J, Tyryshkin M, Gulden ME, Doud EH, Mosley AL, Reese JC. G3 (Bethesda). 2024 Sep 13:jkae221. doi: 10.1093/g3journal/jkae221. PubMed 39271111.
Backbone
  Vector backbone: pFa6
  Vector type: Yeast Expression
  Selectable markers: KanMX6 (select with G418)
Growth in bacteria
  Bacterial resistance: Ampicillin, 100 μg/mL
  Growth temperature: 37°C
  Growth strain: DH5alpha
  Copy number: High Copy
Gene/Insert
  Gene/Insert name: TurboID-FRB
  Species: Other
  Tag / fusion protein: HA tag (C terminal on insert)
  Cloning method: Ligation Independent Cloning
Terms and licenses: Academic/Nonprofit Terms; Industry Terms: Not Available to Industry
How to cite: pFa6-TID-FRB-3HA-KanMX6 was a gift from Joseph Reese (Addgene plasmid # 228020 ; http://n2t.net/addgene:228020 ; RRID:Addgene_228020)
